>Addgene plasmid #207744 | pEF1α-Cre-2A-moxGFP | addgene full sequence | sequence record 414467 | Addgene NGS Result
ATTCGCCATTCAGGCTGCGCAACTGTTGGGAAGGGCGATCGGTGCGGGCCTCTTCGCTATTACGCCAGTC
GATTCAGTGGGCAGAGCGCACATCGCCCACAGTCCCCGAGAAGTTGGGGGGAGGGGTCGGCAATTGAACC
GGTGCCTAGAGAAGGTGGCGCGGGGTAAACTGGGAAAGTGATGTCGTGTACTGGCTCCGCCTTTTTCCCG
AGGGTGGGGGAGAACCGTATATAAGTGCAGTAGTCGCCGTGAACGTTCTTTTTCGCAACGGGTTTGCCGC
CAGAACACAGGTAAGTGCCGTGTGTGGTTCCCGCGGGCCTGGCCTCTTTACGGGTTATGGCCCTTGCGTG
CCTTGAATTACTTCCACCTGGCTGCAGTACGTGATTCTTGATCCCGAGCTTCGGGTTGGAAGTGGGTGGG
AGAGTTCGAGGCCTTGCGCTTAAGGAGCCCCTTCGCCTCGTGCTTGAGTTGAGGCCTGGCCTGGGCGCTG
GGGCCGCCGCGTGCGAATCTGGTGGCACCTTCGCGCCTGTCTCGCTGCTTTCGATAAGTCTCTAGCCATT
TAAAATTTTTGATGACCTGCTGCGACGCTTTTTTTCTGGCAAGATAGTCTTGTAAATGCGGGCCAAGATC
TGCACACTGGTATTTCGGTTTTTGGGGCCGCGGGCGGCGACGGGGCCCGTGCGTCCCAGCGCACATGTTC
GGCGAGGCGGGGCCTGCGAGCGCGGCCACCGAGAATCGGACGGGGGTAGTCTCAAGCTGGCCGGCCTGCT
CTGGTGCCTGGCCTCGCGCCGCCGTGTATCGCCCCGCCCTGGGCGGCAAGGCTGGCCCGGTCGGCACCAG
TTGCGTGAGCGGAAAGATGGCCGCTTCCCGGCCCTGCTGCAGGGAGCTCAAAATGGAGGACGCGGCGCTC
GGGAGAGCGGGCGGGTGAGTCACCCACACAAAGGAAAAGGGCCTTTCCGTCCTCAGCCGTCGCTTCATGT
GACTCCACGGAGTACCGGGCGCCGTCCAGGCACCTCGATTAGTTCTCGAGCTTTTGGAGTACGTCGTCTT
TAGGTTGGGGGGAGGGGTTTTATGCGATGGAGTTTCCCCACACTGAGTGGGTGGAGACTGAAGTTAGGCC
AGCTTGGCACTTGATGTAATTCTCCTTGGAATTTGCCCTTTTTGAGTTTGGATCTTGGTTCATTCTCAAG
CCTCAGACAGTGGTTCAAAGTTTTTTTCTTCCATTTCAGGTGTCGTGAGGATCCGAATTCACGCGTCTAA
TGAGCAATTTACTGACCGTACACCAAAATTTGCCTGCATTACCGGTCGATGCAACGAGTGATGAGGTTCG
CAAGAACCTGATGGACATGTTCAGGGATCGCCAGGCGTTTTCTGAGCATACCTGGAAAATGCTTCTGTCC
GTTTGCCGGTCGTGGGCGGCATGGTGCAAGTTGAATAACCGGAAATGGTTTCCCGCAGAACCTGAAGATG
TTCGCGATTATCTTCTATATCTTCAGGCGCGCGGTCTGGCAGTAAAAACTATCCAGCAACATTTGGGCCA
GCTAAACATGCTTCATCGTCGGTCCGGGCTGCCACGACCAAGTGACAGCAATGCTGTTTCACTGGTTATG
CGGCGGATCCGAAAAGAAAACGTTGATGCCGGTGAACGTGCAAAACAGGCTCTAGCGTTCGAACGCACTG
ATTTCGACCAGGTTCGTTCACTCATGGAAAATAGCGATCGCTGCCAGGATATACGTAATCTGGCATTTCT
GGGGATTGCTTATAACACCCTGTTACGTATAGCCGAAATTGCCAGGATCAGGGTTAAAGATATCTCACGT
ACTGACGGTGGGAGAATGTTAATCCATATTGGCAGAACGAAAACGCTGGTTAGCACCGCAGGTGTAGAGA
AGGCACTTAGCCTGGGGGTAACTAAACTGGTCGAGCGATGGATTTCCGTCTCTGGTGTAGCTGATGATCC
GAATAACTACCTGTTTTGCCGGGTCAGAAAAAATGGTGTTGCCGCGCCATCTGCCACCAGCCAGCTATCA
ACTCGCGCCCTGGAAGGGATTTTTGAAGCAACTCATCGATTGATTTACGGCGCTAAGGATGACTCTGGTC
AGAGATACCTGGCCTGGTCTGGACACAGTGCCCGTGTCGGAGCCGCGCGAGATATGGCCCGCGCTGGAGT
TTCAATACCGGAGATCATGCAAGCTGGTGGCTGGACCAATGTAAATATTGTCATGAACTATATCCGTAAC
CTGGATAGTGAAACAGGGGCAATGGTGCGCCTGCTGGAAGATGGCGACCCCGGGGGATCCGGAGCTACTA
ACTTCAGCCTGCTGAAGCAGGCCGGAGACGTGGAGGAGAACCCTGGACCTTCTAGAGGAAGCGGAATGGT
GAGCAAGGGCGAGGAGCTGTTCACCGGGGTGGTGCCCATCCTGGTCGAGCTGGACGGCGACGTGAACGGC
CACAAGTTCTCCGTGCGGGGCGAGGGCGAGGGCGATGCCACCAACGGCAAGCTGACCCTGAAGTTCATCA
GCACCACCGGCAAGCTGCCCGTGCCCTGGCCCACCCTCGTGACCACCCTGACCTACGGCGTGCAGAGCTT
CTCCCGCTACCCCGACCACATGAAGCGCCACGACTTCTTCAAGAGCGCCATGCCCGAAGGCTACGTCCAG
GAGCGCACCATCTCCTTCAAGGACGACGGCACCTACAAGACCCGCGCCGAGGTGAAGTTCGAGGGCGACA
CCCTGGTGAACCGCATCGAGCTGAAGGGCATCGACTTCAAGGAGGACGGCAACATCCTGGGGCACAAGCT
GGAGTACAACTTCAACTCCCACAACGTCTATATCACCGCCGACAAGCAGAAGAACGGCATCAAGGCCAAC
TTCAAGATCCGCCATAACGTGGAGGACGGCTCCGTGCAGCTCGCCGACCACTACCAGCAGAACACCCCCA
TCGGCGACGGCCCCGTGCTGCTGCCCGACAACCACTACCTGTCCACCCAGTCCAAGCTGTCCAAAGACCC
CAACGAGAAGCGCGATCACATGGTCCTGCTGGAGTTCGTGACCGCCGCCGGGATCACTCACGGCATGGAC
GAGCTGTACAAGTGAGGCGCGCCTATTATGGTACCTAACTTGTTTATTGCAGCTTATAATGGTTACAAAT
AAAGCAATAGCATCACAAATTTCACAAATAAAGCATTTTTTTCACTGCATTCTAGTTGTGGTTTGTCCAA
ACTCATCAATGTATCTTACATATGACATGTGAGCAAAAGGCCAGCAAAAGGCCAGGAACCGTAAAAAGGC
CGCGTTGCTGGCGTTTTTCCATAGGCTCCGCCCCCCTGACGAGCATCACAAAAATCGACGCTCAAGTCAG
AGGTGGCGAAACCCGACAGGACTATAAAGATACCAGGCGTTTCCCCCTGGAAGCTCCCTCGTGCGCTCTC
CTGTTCCGACCCTGCCGCTTACCGGATACCTGTCCGCCTTTCTCCCTTCGGGAAGCGTGGCGCTTTCTCA
TAGCTCACGCTGTAGGTATCTCAGTTCGGTGTAGGTCGTTCGCTCCAAGCTGGGCTGTGTGCACGAACCC
CCCGTTCAGCCCGACCGCTGCGCCTTATCCGGTAACTATCGTCTTGAGTCCAACCCGGTAAGACACGACT
TATCGCCACTGGCAGCAGCCACTGGTAACAGGATTAGCAGAGCGAGGTATGTAGGCGGTGCTACAGAGTT
CTTGAAGTGGTGGCCTAACTACGGCTACACTAGAAGAACAGTATTTGGTATCTGCGCTCTGCTGAAGCCA
GTTACCTTCGGAAAAAGAGTTGGTAGCTCTTGATCCGGCAAACAAACCACCGCTGGTAGCGGTGGTTTTT
TTGTTTGCAAGCAGCAGATTACGCGCAGAAAAAAAGGATCTCAAGAAGATCCTTTGATCTTTTCTACGGG
GTCTGACGCTCAGTGGAACGAAAACTCACGTTAAGGGATTTTGGTCATGAGATTATCAAAAAGGATCTTC
ACCTAGATCCTTTTAAATTAAAAATGAAGTTTTAAATCAATCTAAAGTATATATGAGTAAACTTGGTCTG
ACAGTTACCAATGCTTAATCAGTGAGGCACCTATCTCAGCGATCTGTCTATTTCGTTCATCCATAGTTGC
CTGACTCCCCGTCGTGTAGATAACTACGATACGGGAGGGCTTACCATCTGGCCCCAGTGCTGCAATGATA
CCGCGAGACCCACGCTCACCGGCTCCAGATTTATCAGCAATAAACCAGCCAGCCGGAAGGGCCGAGCGCA
GAAGTGGTCCTGCAACTTTATCCGCCTCCATCCAGTCTATTAATTGTTGCCGGGAAGCTAGAGTAAGTAG
TTCGCCAGTTAATAGTTTGCGCAACGTTGTTGCCATTGCTACAGGCATCGTGGTGTCACGCTCGTCGTTT
GGTATGGCTTCATTCAGCTCCGGTTCCCAACGATCAAGGCGAGTTACATGATCCCCCATGTTGTGCAAAA
AAGCGGTTAGCTCCTTCGGTCCTCCGATCGTTGTCAGAAGTAAGTTGGCCGCAGTGTTATCACTCATGGT
TATGGCAGCACTGCATAATTCTCTTACTGTCATGCCATCCGTAAGATGCTTTTCTGTGACTGGTGAGTAC
TCAACCAAGTCATTCTGAGAATAGTGTATGCGGCGACCGAGTTGCTCTTGCCCGGCGTCAATACGGGATA
ATACCGCGCCACATAGCAGAACTTTAAAAGTGCTCATCATTGGAAAACGTTCTTCGGGGCGAAAACTCTC
AAGGATCTTACCGCTGTTGAGATCCAGTTCGATGTAACCCACTCGTGCACCCAACTGATCTTCAGCATCT
TTTACTTTCACCAGCGTTTCTGGGTGAGCAAAAACAGGAAGGCAAAATGCCGCAAAAAAGGGAATAAGGG
CGACACGGAAATGTTGAATACTCATACTCTTCCTTTTTCAATATTATTGAAGCATTTATCAGGGTTATTG
TCTCATGAGCGGATACATATTTGAATGTATTTAGAAAAATAAACAAATAGGGGTTCCGCGCACATTTCCC
CGAAAAGTGCCACCTAAATTGTAAGCGTTAATATTTTGTTAAAATTCGCGTTAAATTTTTGTTAAATCAG
CTCATTTTTTAACCAATAGGCCGAAATCGGCAAAATCCCTTATAAATCAAAAGAATAGACCGAGATAGGG
T
[37 nt withheld, positions 5182-5218]
AAAGAACGTGGACTCCAACGTCAAAGG
[49 nt withheld, positions 5246-5294]
T
[91 nt withheld, positions 5296-5386]
G
[124 nt withheld, positions 5388-5511]
CCC
Features (pLannotate 1.2.2; 10 found; start..end, strand, type, name):
      2..68      -  CDS            lacZα (fragment): LacZα fragment of β-galactosidase; lacZ fragment
     79..290     +  promoter       EF-1α core promoter: core promoter for human elongation factor EF-1α
    291..1229    +  intron         EF-1α intron A: intron upstream of the start codon of human EF-1α
   1260..2288    +  CDS            cre: RECR_BPP1 - Experimental evidence at protein level: Swiss-Prot protein existence level 1. Catalyzes site-specific recombination between two 34-base- pair LOXP sites. Its role is to maintain the phage genome as a monomeric unit-copy plasmid in the lysogenic state. From Escherichia phage P1 (Bacteriophage P1).
   2376..3092    +  CDS            moxGFP: moxGFP is a basic (constitutively fluorescent) green fluorescent protein published in 2015, derived from Aequorea victoria. It is reported to be a rapidly-maturing monomer.
   3117..3238    +  polyA_signal   SV40 poly(A) signal: SV40 polyadenylation signal
   3306..3894    -  rep_origin     ori: high-copy-number ColE1/pMB1/pBR322/pUC origin of replication
   4065..4925    -  CDS            AmpR: β-lactamase; bla; confers resistance to ampicillin, carbenicillin, and related antibiotics
   4926..5030    -  promoter       AmpR promoter: bla
   5083..5511    -  rep_origin     f1 ori (sequence partly withheld): f1 bacteriophage origin of replication; arrow indicates direction of (+) strand synthesis
