[The description below was written by a language model from this plasmid's Addgene catalogue record and pLannotate feature annotations shown in this document.]
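Description:
pEF1α-Cre-2A-moxGFP is a mammalian expression plasmid of about 5.5 kb, built on a pUC19 backbone, for transient delivery of Cre recombinase together with a green fluorescent marker. In bacteria it is maintained at high copy through the ColE1/pUC origin and selected with ampicillin via the β-lactamase gene and its native promoter. An f1 phage origin and a remnant of the lacZα fragment from the cloning vector are also annotated. There is no mammalian drug-resistance gene; the record lists moxGFP fluorescence as the only selectable marker in mammalian cells.

The expression cassette is driven by the human EF-1α core promoter followed by EF-1α intron A, a combination that gives strong constitutive transcription in many mammalian cell types. Downstream lie the bacteriophage P1 Cre coding sequence, then moxGFP (a monomeric, rapidly maturing Aequorea-derived green fluorescent protein), and an SV40 polyadenylation signal. The plasmid name indicates that the two coding sequences are joined by a 2A self-cleaving peptide, so that both proteins come from one transcript. The feature table does not annotate this element, but the gap of under 90 nt between Cre and moxGFP fits a 2A linker. The catalogue's insert name, "Cre-PGK-moxGFP", is not supported by the annotation, since no PGK promoter is detected and the gap is too short to hold one.

Because fluorescence reports Cre expression, transfected cells can be identified or sorted. The plasmid comes from a toolkit for CRISPR-based endogenous tagging, where Cre would plausibly be used to excise loxP-flanked cassettes, although the record does not state this specific use.
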