Addgene plasmid #207744: pEF1α-Cre-2A-moxGFP
Purpose: Expression of the Cre recombinase linked to a moxGFP fluorescent marker
Depositing lab: Laurence Pelletier. Depositing organization: Sinai Health System. Publication: qTAG: an adaptable plasmid scaffold for CRISPR-based endogenous tagging. Philip R, Sharma A, Matellan L, Erpf AC, Hsu WH, Tkach JM, Wyatt HDM, Pelletier L. EMBO J. 2024 Dec 12. doi: 10.1038/s44318-024-00337-5. PubMed 39668248.
Backbone
  Vector backbone: pUC19
  Backbone manufacturer: Invitrogen
  Backbone size w/o insert (bp): 2686
  Vector type: Mammalian Expression, Cre/Lox
  Selectable markers: moxGFP
Growth in bacteria
  Bacterial resistance: Ampicillin, 100 μg/mL
  Growth temperature: 37°C
  Growth strain: DH5alpha
  Copy number: High Copy
Gene/Insert
  Gene/Insert name: Cre-PGK-moxGFP
  Species: Bacteriophage P1
  Insert size (bp): 3160
  Promoter: EF1alpha
  Cloning method: Unknown
  Sequencing primers: 5′ CTGCAAGGCGATTAAGTTGGGTAAC; 3′ GGCTCGTATGTTGTGTGGAATTGT
Terms and licenses: Academic/Nonprofit Terms; Industry Terms: Not Available to Industry
Depositor comments: Please visit https://www.biorxiv.org/content/10.1101/2023.11.01.565029v3 for bioRxiv preprint.
How to cite: pEF1α-Cre-2A-moxGFP was a gift from Laurence Pelletier (Addgene plasmid # 207744 ; http://n2t.net/addgene:207744 ; RRID:Addgene_207744)
